>Addgene plasmid #178907 | pcDNA3-T11HA-hMOV10-WT | addgene full sequence | sequence record 354337 | Addgene NGS Result
GACGGATCGGGAGATCTCCCGATCCCCTATGGTGCACTCTCAGTACAATCTGCTCTGATGCCGCATAGTT
AAGCCAGTATCTGCTCCCTGCTTGTGTGTTGGAGGTCGCTGAGTAGTGCGCGAGCAAAATTTAAGCTACA
ACAAGGCAAGGCTTGACCGACAATTGCATGAAGAATCTGCTTAGGGTTAGGCGTTTTGCGCTGCTTCGCG
ATGTACGGGCCAGATATACGCGTTGACATTGATTATTGACTAGTTATTAATAGTAATCAATTACGGGGTC
ATTAGTTCATAGCCCATATATGGAGTTCCGCGTTACATAACTTACGGTAAATGGCCCGCCTGGCTGACCG
CCCAACGACCCCCGCCCATTGACGTCAATAATGACGTATGTTCCCATAGTAACGCCAATAGGGACTTTCC
ATTGACGTCAATGGGTGGAGTATTTACGGTAAACTGCCCACTTGGCAGTACATCAAGTGTATCATATGCC
AAGTACGCCCCCTATTGACGTCAATGACGGTAAATGGCCCGCCTGGCATTATGCCCAGTACATGACCTTA
TGGGACTTTCCTACTTGGCAGTACATCTACGTATTAGTCATCGCTATTACCATGGTGATGCGGTTTTGGC
AGTACATCAATGGGCGTGGATAGCGGTTTGACTCACGGGGATTTCCAAGTCTCCACCCCATTGACGTCAA
TGGGAGTTTGTTTTGGCACCAAAATCAACGGGACTTTCCAAAATGTCGTAACAACTCCGCCCCATTGACG
CAAATGGGCGGTAGGCGTGTACGGTGGGAGGTCTATATAAGCAGAGCTCTCTGGCTAACTAGAGAACCCA
CTGCTTACTGGCTTATCGAAATTAATACGACTCACTATAGGGAGACCCAAGCTTACCATGGAGAAGAGGG
ACCACATGGTGCTGCTGGAGTACGTGACCGCCGCCGGCATCACCGACGCCTCGGGGGTACCAGGTTCATA
TCCGTATGATGTGCCGGATTATGCGGGCGGACCCGGGAGCGGCGGTGAGGGCTCAGCCGGCGGAGGACCG
GTCGGAGGCGGATCCATGCCCAGTAAGTTCAGCTGCCGGCAGCTCCGGGAGGCGGGCCAGTGTTTCGAGA
GTTTCCTGGTCGTTCGGGGACTGGACATGGAGACAGATCGCGAGCGGCTGCGGACCATTTATAACCGCGA
CTTCAAGATCAGCTTTGGGACCCCCGCCCCTGGCTTCTCCTCCATGCTGTATGGAATGAAGATTGCAAAT
CTGGCCTACGTCACCAAGACTCGGGTCAGGTTCTTCAGACTCGACCGCTGGGCCGACGTGCGGTTCCCAG
AAAAGAGGAGAATGAAGCTGGGGTCAGATATCAGCAAACACCACAAGTCACTGCTAGCCAAGATCTTTTA
TGACAGGGCTGAGTATCTTCATGGGAAACATGGTGTGGATGTGGAAGTCCAGGGGCCCCATGAAGCCCGA
GATGGGCAGCTCCTTATCCGCCTGGATTTGAACCGCAAAGAGGTGCTGACCCTGAGGCTTCGGAATGGCG
GAACCCAGTCTGTTACCCTCACTCACCTCTTCCCACTCTGCCGGACACCCCAGTTTGCTTTCTACAATGA
AGACCAGGAGTTGCCCTGTCCACTGGGCCCCGGTGAATGCTATGAACTCCATGTCCATTGTAAGACCAGC
TTTGTGGGCTACTTCCCAGCCACAGTGCTCTGGGAGCTGCTGGGACCTGGGGAGTCGGGTTCAGAAGGAG
CCGGCACATTCTACATTGCCCGCTTCTTGGCTGCCGTCGCCCACAGCCCCCTGGCTGCACAGCTGAAGCC
CATGACTCCCTTCAAGCGGACCCGGATCACCGGAAACCCTGTGGTGACCAATCGGATAGAGGAAGGAGAG
AGACCTGACCGCGCTAAGGGCTATGACCTGGAGTTAAGTATGGCGCTGGGGACATACTACCCACCTCCCC
GCCTCAGGCAGCTGCTCCCCATGCTTCTTCAGGGAACAAGTATCTTCACTGCCCCTAAGGAGATCGCAGA
GATCAAGGCCCAGCTGGAGACAGCCCTGAAGTGGAGGAACTATGAGGTGAAGCTGCGGCTGCTGCTGCAC
CTGGAGGAACTGCAGATGGAGCATGATATCCGGCACTATGACCTGGAGTCGGTGCCCATGACCTGGGACC
CTGTGGACCAGAACCCCAGGCTGCTCACGCTGGAGGTTCCTGGAGTGACTGAGAGCCGCCCCTCAGTGCT
ACGGGGCGACCACCTGTTTGCCCTTTTGTCCTCGGAGACACACCAGGAGGACCCCATCACATATAAGGGC
TTTGTGCACAAGGTGGAATTGGACCGTGTCAAGCTGAGCTTTTCCATGAGCCTCCTGAGCCGCTTTGTGG
ATGGGCTGACCTTCAAGGTGAACTTTACCTTCAACCGCCAGCCGCTGCGAGTCCAGCACCGTGCCCTGGA
GCTGACAGGGCGCTGGCTGCTGTGGCCCATGCTCTTTCCTGTGGCACCTCGGGACGTCCCGCTGCTGCCC
TCAGATGTGAAACTCAAGCTGTACGACCGGAGTCTGGAGTCAAACCCAGAGCAGCTGCAGGCCATGAGGC
ACATTGTTACGGGCACCACCCGTCCAGCCCCCTACATCATCTTTGGGCCTCCAGGCACCGGCAAGACTGT
CACGTTAGTGGAGGCAATTAAGCAGGTGGTGAAGCACTTGCCCAAAGCCCACATCTTGGCCTGCGCTCCA
TCCAACTCAGGGGCTGACCTACTCTGTCAAAGGCTCCGGGTCCACCTTCCTAGCTCCATCTACCGCCTCC
TGGCCCCCAGCAGGGACATCCGCATGGTACCTGAGGACATCAAGCCCTGCTGCAACTGGGACGCAAAGAA
GGGGGAGTATGTATTTCCCGCCAAGAAGAAGCTGCAGGAATACCGGGTCTTAATTACCACCCTCATCACT
GCCGGCAGGTTGGTCTCGGCCCAGTTTCCCATTGATCACTTCACACACATCTTCATCGATGAGGCTGGCC
ACTGCATGGAGCCTGAGAGTCTGGTAGCTATAGCAGGGCTGATGGAAGTAAAGGAAACAGGTGATCCAGG
AGGGCAGCTGGTGCTGGCAGGAGACCCTCGGCAGCTGGGGCCTGTGCTGCGTTCCCCACTGACCCAGAAG
CATGGACTGGGATACTCACTGCTGGAGCGGCTGCTCACCTACAACTCCCTGTACAAGAAGGGCCCTGATG
GCTATGACCCCCAGTTCATAACCAAGCTGCTCCGCAACTACAGGTCTCATCCCACCATCCTGGACATTCC
TAACCAGCTCTATTATGAAGGGGAGCTGCAGGCCTGTGCTGATGTCGTGGATCGAGAACGCTTCTGCCGC
TGGGCGGGCCTACCTCGACAGGGCTTTCCCATCATCTTTCACGGCGTAATGGGCAAAGATGAGCGTGAAG
GCAACAGCCCATCCTTCTTCAACCCTGAAGAGGCTGCCACAGTGACTTCCTACCTGAAGCTGCTCCTGGC
CCCCTCCTCCAAGAAGGGCAAAGCTCGCCTGAGCCCTCGAAGTGTGGGCGTCATCTCCCCGTACCGGAAA
CAGGTGGAGAAAATCCGTTACTGCATCACCAAACTTGACAGGGAGCTTCGAGGACTGGATGACATCAAGG
ACTTGAAGGTGGGTTCAGTAGAAGAATTCCAAGGCCAAGAACGAAGCGTCATCCTCATCTCCACCGTGCG
AAGCAGCCAGAGCTTTGTGCAGCTGGATCTGGACTTTAATCTGGGTTTCCTTAAGAACCCCAAGAGGTTC
AATGTAGCTGTGACCCGGGCCAAGGCCCTGCTCATCATCGTGGGGAACCCCCTTCTCCTGGGCCATGACC
CTGACTGGAAAGTATTCCTGGAGTTCTGTAAAGAAAACGGAGGGTATACCGGGTGTCCCTTCCCTGCCAA
ACTGGACCTGCAACAGGGACAGAATTTACTGCAAGGTCTGAGCAAGCTCAGCCCCTCTACCTCAGGGCCC
CACAGCCATGACTACCTCCCCCAGGAGCGGGAGGGTGAAGGGGGCCTGTCTCTGCAAGTGGAGCCAGAGT
GGAGGAATGAGCTCTGAGAATTCTGCAGATATCCATCACACTGGCGGCCGCTCGAGCATGCATCTAGAGG
GCCCTATTCTATAGTGTCACCTAAATGCTAGAGCTCGCTGATCAGCCTCGACTGTGCCTTCTAGTTGCCA
GCCATCTGTTGTTTGCCCCTCCCCCGTGCCTTCCTTGACCCTGGAAGGTGCCACTCCCACTGTCCTTTCC
TAATAAAATGAGGAAATTGCATCGCATTGTCTGAGTAGGTGTCATTCTATTCTGGGGGGTGGGGTGGGGC
AGGACAGCAAGGGGGAGGATTGGGAAGACAATAGCAGGCATGCTGGGGATGCGGTGGGCTCTATGGCTTC
TGAGGCGGAAAGAACCAGCTGGGGCTCTAGGGGGTATCCCC
[124 nt withheld, positions 4452-4575]
C
[91 nt withheld, positions 4577-4667]
A
[49 nt withheld, positions 4669-4717]
CCTTTGACGTTGGAGTCCACGTTCTTT
[37 nt withheld, positions 4745-4781]
ACCCTATCTCGGTCTATTCTTTTGATTTATAAGGGATTTTGCCGATTTCGGCCTATTGGTTAAAAAATGA
GCTGATTTAACAAAAATTTAACGCGAATTAATTCTGTGGAATGTGTGTCAGTTAGGGTGTGGAAAGTCCC
CAGGCTCCCCAGCAGGCAGAAGTATGCAAAGCATGCATCTCAATTAGTCAGCAACCAGGTGTGGAAAGTC
CCCAGGCTCCCCAGCAGGCAGAAGTATGCAAAGCATGCATCTCAATTAGTCAGCAACCATAGTCCCGCCC
CTAACTCCGCCCATCCCGCCCCTAACTCCGCCCAGTTCCGCCCATTCTCCGCCCCATGGCTGACTAATTT
TTTTTATTTATGCAGAGGCCGAGGCCGCCTCTGCCTCTGAGCTATTCCAGAAGTAGTGAGGAGGCTTTTT
TGGAGGCCTAGGCTTTTGCAAAAAGCTCCCGGGAGCTTGTATATCCATTTTCGGATCTGATCAAGAGACA
GGATGAGGATCGTTTCGCATGATTGAACAAGATGGATTGCACGCAGGTTCTCCGGCCGCTTGGGTGGAGA
GGCTATTCGGCTATGACTGGGCACAACAGACAATCGGCTGCTCTGATGCCGCCGTGTTCCGGCTGTCAGC
GCAGGGGCGCCCGGTTCTTTTTGTCAAGACCGACCTGTCCGGTGCCCTGAATGAACTGCAGGACGAGGCA
GCGCGGCTATCGTGGCTGGCCACGACGGGCGTTCCTTGCGCAGCTGTGCTCGACGTTGTCACTGAAGCGG
GAAGGGACTGGCTGCTATTGGGCGAAGTGCCGGGGCAGGATCTCCTGTCATCTCACCTTGCTCCTGCCGA
GAAAGTATCCATCATGGCTGATGCAATGCGGCGGCTGCATACGCTTGATCCGGCTACCTGCCCATTCGAC
CACCAAGCGAAACATCGCATCGAGCGAGCACGTACTCGGATGGAAGCCGGTCTTGTCGATCAGGATGATC
TGGACGAAGAGCATCAGGGGCTCGCGCCAGCCGAACTGTTCGCCAGGCTCAAGGCGCGCATGCCCGACGG
CGAGGATCTCGTCGTGACCCATGGCGATGCCTGCTTGCCGAATATCATGGTGGAAAATGGCCGCTTTTCT
GGATTCATCGACTGTGGCCGGCTGGGTGTGGCGGACCGCTATCAGGACATAGCGTTGGCTACCCGTGATA
TTGCTGAAGAGCTTGGCGGCGAATGGGCTGACCGCTTCCTCGTGCTTTACGGTATCGCCGCTCCCGATTC
GCAGCGCATCGCCTTCTATCGCCTTCTTGACGAGTTCTTCTGAGCGGGACTCTGGGGTTCGAAATGACCG
ACCAAGCGACGCCCAACCTGCCATCACGAGATTTCGATTCCACCGCCGCCTTCTATGAAAGGTTGGGCTT
CGGAATCGTTTTCCGGGACGCCGGCTGGATGATCCTCCAGCGCGGGGATCTCATGCTGGAGTTCTTCGCC
CACCCCAACTTGTTTATTGCAGCTTATAATGGTTACAAATAAAGCAATAGCATCACAAATTTCACAAATA
AAGCATTTTTTTCACTGCATTCTAGTTGTGGTTTGTCCAAACTCATCAATGTATCTTATCATGTCTGTAT
ACCGTCGACCTCTAGCTAGAGCTTGGCGTAATCATGGTCATAGCTGTTTCCTGTGTGAAATTGTTATCCG
CTCACAATTCCACACAACATACGAGCCGGAAGCATAAAGTGTAAAGCCTGGGGTGCCTAATGAGTGAGCT
AACTCACATTAATTGCGTTGCGCTCACTGCCCGCTTTCCAGTCGGGAAACCTGTCGTGCCAGCTGCATTA
ATGAATCGGCCAACGCGCGGGGAGAGGCGGTTTGCGTATTGGGCGCTCTTCCGCTTCCTCGCTCACTGAC
TCGCTGCGCTCGGTCGTTCGGCTGCGGCGAGCGGTATCAGCTCACTCAAAGGCGGTAATACGGTTATCCA
CAGAATCAGGGGATAACGCAGGAAAGAACATGTGAGCAAAAGGCCAGCAAAAGGCCAGGAACCGTAAAAA
GGCCGCGTTGCTGGCGTTTTTCCATAGGCTCCGCCCCCCTGACGAGCATCACAAAAATCGACGCTCAAGT
CAGAGGTGGCGAAACCCGACAGGACTATAAAGATACCAGGCGTTTCCCCCTGGAAGCTCCCTCGTGCGCT
CTCCTGTTCCGACCCTGCCGCTTACCGGATACCTGTCCGCCTTTCTCCCTTCGGGAAGCGTGGCGCTTTC
TCATAGCTCACGCTGTAGGTATCTCAGTTCGGTGTAGGTCGTTCGCTCCAAGCTGGGCTGTGTGCACGAA
CCCCCCGTTCAGCCCGACCGCTGCGCCTTATCCGGTAACTATCGTCTTGAGTCCAACCCGGTAAGACACG
ACTTATCGCCACTGGCAGCAGCCACTGGTAACAGGATTAGCAGAGCGAGGTATGTAGGCGGTGCTACAGA
GTTCTTGAAGTGGTGGCCTAACTACGGCTACACTAGAAGAACAGTATTTGGTATCTGCGCTCTGCTGAAG
CCAGTTACCTTCGGAAAAAGAGTTGGTAGCTCTTGATCCGGCAAACAAACCACCGCTGGTAGCGGTGGTT
TTTTTGTTTGCAAGCAGCAGATTACGCGCAGAAAAAAAGGATCTCAAGAAGATCCTTTGATCTTTTCTAC
GGGGTCTGACGCTCAGTGGAACGAAAACTCACGTTAAGGGATTTTGGTCATGAGATTATCAAAAAGGATC
TTCACCTAGATCCTTTTAAATTAAAAATGAAGTTTTAAATCAATCTAAAGTATATATGAGTAAACTTGGT
CTGACAGTTACCAATGCTTAATCAGTGAGGCACCTATCTCAGCGATCTGTCTATTTCGTTCATCCATAGT
TGCCTGACTCCCCGTCGTGTAGATAACTACGATACGGGAGGGCTTACCATCTGGCCCCAGTGCTGCAATG
ATACCGCGAGACCCACGCTCACCGGCTCCAGATTTATCAGCAATAAACCAGCCAGCCGGAAGGGCCGAGC
GCAGAAGTGGTCCTGCAACTTTATCCGCCTCCATCCAGTCTATTAATTGTTGCCGGGAAGCTAGAGTAAG
TAGTTCGCCAGTTAATAGTTTGCGCAACGTTGTTGCCATTGCTACAGGCATCGTGGTGTCACGCTCGTCG
TTTGGTATGGCTTCATTCAGCTCCGGTTCCCAACGATCAAGGCGAGTTACATGATCCCCCATGTTGTGCA
AAAAAGCGGTTAGCTCCTTCGGTCCTCCGATCGTTGTCAGAAGTAAGTTGGCCGCAGTGTTATCACTCAT
GGTTATGGCAGCACTGCATAATTCTCTTACTGTCATGCCATCCGTAAGATGCTTTTCTGTGACTGGTGAG
TACTCAACCAAGTCATTCTGAGAATAGTGTATGCGGCGACCGAGTTGCTCTTGCCCGGCGTCAATACGGG
ATAATACCGCGCCACATAGCAGAACTTTAAAAGTGCTCATCATTGGAAAACGTTCTTCGGGGCGAAAACT
CTCAAGGATCTTACCGCTGTTGAGATCCAGTTCGATGTAACCCACTCGTGCACCCAACTGATCTTCAGCA
TCTTTTACTTTCACCAGCGTTTCTGGGTGAGCAAAAACAGGAAGGCAAAATGCCGCAAAAAAGGGAATAA
GGGCGACACGGAAATGTTGAATACTCATACTCTTCCTTTTTCAATATTATTGAAGCATTTATCAGGGTTA
TTGTCTCATGAGCGGATACATATTTGAATGTATTTAGAAAAATAAACAAATAGGGGTTCCGCGCACATTT
CCCCGAAAAGTGCCACCTGACGTC
Features (pLannotate 1.2.2; 22 found; start..end, strand, type, name):
     28..80      -  misc_feature   bom (fragment): basis of mobility region from pBR322
    235..614     +  enhancer       CMV enhancer: human cytomegalovirus immediate early enhancer
    615..818     +  promoter       CMV promoter: human cytomegalovirus (CMV) immediate early promoter
    814..847     +  LTR            5' LTR (truncated) (fragment): truncated 5' long terminal repeat (LTR) from HIV-1
    863..881     +  promoter       T7 promoter: promoter for bacteriophage T7 RNA polymerase
    886..954     +  CDS            W2 (fragment): W2 is a basic (constitutively fluorescent) cyan fluorescent protein published in 1996, derived from Aequorea victoria.
   1066..4074    +  CDS            MOV10: MOV10_HUMAN - Also known as KIAA1631. Experimental evidence at protein level: Swiss-Prot protein existence level 1. (Microbial infection) Required for RNA-directed transcription and replication of the human hepatitis delta virus (HDV). Interacts with small capped HDV RNAs derived from genomic hairpin structures that mark the initiation sites of RNA-dependent HDV RNA transcription. From Homo sapiens (Human).
   4138..4156    -  promoter       SP6 promoter: promoter for bacteriophage SP6 RNA polymerase
   4182..4406    +  polyA_signal   bGH poly(A) signal: bovine growth hormone polyadenylation signal
   4410..4431    +  promoter       SV40 promoter (fragment): SV40 enhancer and early promoter
   4452..4880    +  rep_origin     f1 ori (sequence partly withheld): f1 bacteriophage origin of replication; arrow indicates direction of (+) strand synthesis
   4894..5223    +  promoter       SV40 promoter: SV40 enhancer and early promoter
   5290..6081    +  CDS            neo: KKA2_KLEPN - Also known as kan, nptII. Experimental evidence at protein level: Swiss-Prot protein existence level 1. Resistance to kanamycin, neomycin, paromomycin, ribostamycin, butirosin and gentamicin B. From Klebsiella pneumoniae.
   6105..6263    +  CDS            ble (fragment): BLE_KLEPN - Experimental evidence at protein level: Swiss-Prot protein existence level 1. Binding protein with a strong affinity to the bleomycin family of antibiotics. Binds to CL990; an antimitotic-antibiotic compound. From Klebsiella pneumoniae.
   6258..6379    +  polyA_signal   SV40 poly(A) signal: SV40 polyadenylation signal
   6452..6468    -  protein_bind   lac operator: The lac repressor binds to the lac operator to inhibit transcription in E. coli. This inhibition can be relieved by adding lactose or isopropyl-β-D-thiogalactopyranoside (IPTG). lac repressor encoded by lacI
   6476..6506    -  promoter       lac promoter: promoter for the E. coli lac operon
   6521..6542    -  protein_bind   CAP binding site: CAP binding activates transcription in the presence of cAMP. E. coli catabolite activator protein
   6555..6647    -  CDS            lacI (fragment): lac repressor; lacI; The lac repressor binds to the lac operator to inhibit transcription in E. coli. This inhibition can be relieved by adding lactose or isopropyl-β-D-thiogalactopyranoside (IPTG).
   6830..7418    -  rep_origin     ori: high-copy-number ColE1/pMB1/pBR322/pUC origin of replication
   7589..8449    -  CDS            AmpR: β-lactamase; bla; confers resistance to ampicillin, carbenicillin, and related antibiotics
   8450..8554    -  promoter       AmpR promoter: bla
