[The description below was written by a language model from this plasmid's Addgene catalogue record and pLannotate feature annotations shown in this document.]
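Description:
pcDNA3-T11HA-hMOV10-WT is a mammalian expression plasmid built on the pcDNA3 backbone that drives production of wild-type human MOV10, an RNA helicase, from the human cytomegalovirus immediate-early enhancer and promoter. The roughly 3 kb MOV10 cDNA is followed by the bovine growth hormone polyadenylation signal. At its N terminus the protein carries a composite tag made of the T11 beta strand of GFP and an HA epitope. The short fragment that the automated annotation labels as an Aequorea-derived fluorescent protein, lying just upstream of the MOV10 coding sequence, most likely corresponds to this GFP strand rather than to a complete fluorophore. A GFP11-type strand is not fluorescent by itself but can complement a separately expressed GFP1-10 fragment, so the tag is suited to split-GFP visualisation, while HA allows antibody-based detection or pull-down. The record does not spell out which of these uses was intended. T7 and SP6 promoters flank the insert, as is standard for pcDNA3.

The plasmid replicates at high copy in E. coli through a ColE1/pUC-type origin and is selected with ampicillin via the beta-lactamase gene. An f1 origin is also present. For mammalian cells, an SV40 early promoter drives a neomycin phosphotransferase gene terminated by the SV40 polyadenylation signal, which permits G418 selection of stable transfectants. Small annotated fragments such as bom, lac regulatory elements and a truncated HIV-1 LTR match appear to be backbone remnants or incidental hits. The stated purpose is expression of wild-type hMOV10, and the associated study concerns MOV10-mediated restriction of LINE-1 retrotransposition through sequestration in cytosolic aggregates.
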