Addgene plasmid #178907: pcDNA3-T11HA-hMOV10-WT
Purpose: expression of WT hMOV10
Depositing lab: Constance Ciaudo. Depositing organization: ETH Zurich (Swiss Federal Institute of Technology). Publication: Sequestration of LINE-1 in cytosolic aggregates by MOV10 restricts retrotransposition. Arora R, Bodak M, Penouty L, Hackman C, Ciaudo C. EMBO Rep. 2022 Jul 20:e54458. doi: 10.15252/embr.202154458. PubMed 35856394.
Backbone
  Vector backbone: pCDNA3
  Backbone size w/o insert (bp): 5428
  Vector type: Mammalian Expression
Growth in bacteria
  Bacterial resistance: Ampicillin, 100 μg/mL
  Growth temperature: 37°C
  Growth strain: DH5alpha
  Growth instructions: The plasmid was prepped in HST08 strain for the original study.
  Copy number: High Copy
Gene/Insert
  Gene/Insert name: cDNA WT hMOV10
  Species: H. sapiens (human)
  Insert size (bp): 3012
  Entrez Gene: MOV10 (a.k.a. fSAP113, gb110)
  Promoter: CMV promoter
  Tag / fusion protein: T11 beta strand of GFP-HA (N terminal on insert)
  Cloning method: Ligation Independent Cloning
  Sequencing primers: 5′ CMV fwd; 3′ Bgh Rev
Terms and licenses: Academic/Nonprofit Terms; Industry Terms: Not Available to Industry
Depositor comments: Please visit https://doi.org/10.1101/2021.11.09.467897 for bioRxiv preprint.
How to cite: pcDNA3-T11HA-hMOV10-WT was a gift from Constance Ciaudo (Addgene plasmid # 178907 ; http://n2t.net/addgene:178907 ; RRID:Addgene_178907)
