>Addgene plasmid #178907 | pcDNA3-T11HA-hMOV10-WT | depositor partial sequence | sequence record 347253 | HA-hMOV10 WT
TATCCGTATGATGTGCCGGATTATGCGGGCGGACCCGGGAGCGGCGGTGAGGGCTCAGCCGGCGGAGGAC
CGGTCGGAGGCGGATCCATGCCCAGTAAGTTCAGCTGCCGGCAGCTCCGGGAGGCGGGCCAGTGTTTCGA
GAGTTTCCTGGTCGTTCGGGGACTGGACATGGAGACAGATCGCGAGCGGCTGCGGACCATTTATAACCGC
GACTTCAAGATCAGCTTTGGGACCCCCGCCCCTGGCTTCTCCTCCATGCTGTATGGAATGAAGATTGCAA
ATCTGGCCTACGTCACCAAGACTCGGGTCAGGTTCTTCAGACTCGACCGCTGGGCCGACGTGCGGTTCCC
AGAAAAGAGGAGAATGAAGCTGGGGTCAGATATCAGCAAACACCACAAGTCACTGCTAGCCAAGATCTTT
TATGACAGGGCTGAGTATCTTCATGGGAAACATGGTGTGGATGTGGAAGTCCAGGGGCCCCATGAAGCCC
GAGATGGGCAGCTCCTTATCCGCCTGGATTTGAACCGCAAAGAGGTGCTGACCCTGAGGCTTCGGAATGG
CGGAACCCAGTCTGTTACCCTCACTCACCTCTTCCCACTCTGCCGGACACCCCAGTTTGCTTTCTACAAT
GAAGACCAGGAGTTGCCCTGTCCACTGGGCCCCGGTGAATGCTATGAACTCCATGTCCATTGTAAGACCA
GCTTTGTGGGCTACTTCCCAGCCACAGTGCTCTGGGAGCTGCTGGGACCTGGGGAGTCGGGTTCAGAAGG
AGCCGGCACATTCTACATTGCCCGCTTCTTGGCTGCCGTCGCCCACAGCCCCCTGGCTGCACAGCTGAAG
CCCATGACTCCCTTCAAGCGGACCCGGATCACCGGAAACCCTGTGGTGACCAATCGGATAGAGGAAGGAG
AGAGACCTGACCGCGCTAAGGGCTATGACCTGGAGTTAAGTATGGCGCTGGGGACATACTACCCACCTCC
CCGCCTCAGGCAGCTGCTCCCCATGCTTCTTCAGGGAACAAGTATCTTCACTGCCCCTAAGGAGATCGCA
GAGATCAAGGCCCAGCTGGAGACAGCCCTGAAGTGGAGGAACTATGAGGTGAAGCTGCGGCTGCTGCTGC
ACCTGGAGGAACTGCAGATGGAGCATGATATCCGGCACTATGACCTGGAGTCGGTGCCCATGACCTGGGA
CCCTGTGGACCAGAACCCCAGGCTGCTCACGCTGGAGGTTCCTGGAGTGACTGAGAGCCGCCCCTCAGTG
CTACGGGGCGACCACCTGTTTGCCCTTTTGTCCTCGGAGACACACCAGGAGGACCCCATCACATATAAGG
GCTTTGTGCACAAGGTGGAATTGGACCGTGTCAAGCTGAGCTTTTCCATGAGCCTCCTGAGCCGCTTTGT
GGATGGGCTGACCTTCAAGGTGAACTTTACCTTCAACCGCCAGCCGCTGCGAGTCCAGCACCGTGCCCTG
GAGCTGACAGGGCGCTGGCTGCTGTGGCCCATGCTCTTTCCTGTGGCACCTCGGGACGTCCCGCTGCTGC
CCTCAGATGTGAAACTCAAGCTGTACGACCGGAGTCTGGAGTCAAACCCAGAGCAGCTGCAGGCCATGAG
GCACATTGTTACGGGCACCACCCGTCCAGCCCCCTACATCATCTTTGGGCCTCCAGGCACCGGCAAGACT
GTCACGTTAGTGGAGGCAATTAAGCAGGTGGTGAAGCACTTGCCCAAAGCCCACATCTTGGCCTGCGCTC
CATCCAACTCAGGGGCTGACCTACTCTGTCAAAGGCTCCGGGTCCACCTTCCTAGCTCCATCTACCGCCT
CCTGGCCCCCAGCAGGGACATCCGCATGGTACCTGAGGACATCAAGCCCTGCTGCAACTGGGACGCAAAG
AAGGGGGAGTATGTATTTCCCGCCAAGAAGAAGCTGCAGGAATACCGGGTCTTAATTACCACCCTCATCA
CTGCCGGCAGGTTGGTCTCGGCCCAGTTTCCCATTGATCACTTCACACACATCTTCATCGATGAGGCTGG
CCACTGCATGGAGCCTGAGAGTCTGGTAGCTATAGCAGGGCTGATGGAAGTAAAGGAAACAGGTGATCCA
GGAGGGCAGCTGGTGCTGGCAGGAGACCCTCGGCAGCTGGGGCCTGTGCTGCGTTCCCCACTGACCCAGA
AGCATGGACTGGGATACTCACTGCTGGAGCGGCTGCTCACCTACAACTCCCTGTACAAGAAGGGCCCTGA
TGGCTATGACCCCCAGTTCATAACCAAGCTGCTCCGCAACTACAGGTCTCATCCCACCATCCTGGACATT
CCTAACCAGCTCTATTATGAAGGGGAGCTGCAGGCCTGTGCTGATGTCGTGGATCGAGAACGCTTCTGCC
GCTGGGCGGGCCTACCTCGACAGGGCTTTCCCATCATCTTTCACGGCGTAATGGGCAAAGATGAGCGTGA
AGGCAACAGCCCATCCTTCTTCAACCCTGAAGAGGCTGCCACAGTGACTTCCTACCTGAAGCTGCTCCTG
GCCCCCTCCTCCAAGAAGGGCAAAGCTCGCCTGAGCCCTCGAAGTGTGGGCGTCATCTCCCCGTACCGGA
AACAGGTGGAGAAAATCCGTTACTGCATCACCAAACTTGACAGGGAGCTTCGAGGACTGGATGACATCAA
GGACTTGAAGGTGGGTTCAGTAGAAGAATTCCAAGGCCAAGAACGAAGCGTCATCCTCATCTCCACCGTG
CGAAGCAGCCAGAGCTTTGTGCAGCTGGATCTGGACTTTAATCTGGGTTTCCTTAAGAACCCCAAGAGGT
TCAATGTAGCTGTGACCCGGGCCAAGGCCCTGCTCATCATCGTGGGGAACCCCCTTCTCCTGGGCCATGA
CCCTGACTGGAAAGTATTCCTGGAGTTCTGTAAAGAAAACGGAGGGTATACCGGGTGTCCCTTCCCTGCC
AAACTGGACCTGCAACAGGGACAGAATTTACTGCAAGGTCTGAGCAAGCTCAGCCCCTCTACCTCAGGGC
CCCACAGCCATGACTACCTCCCCCAGGAGCGGGAGGGTGAAGGGGGCCTGTCTCTGCAAGTGGAGCCAGA
GTGGAGGAATGAGCTCTGA
